Addgene plasmid #117896: AtPQL uPIC
Purpose: protein expression
Depositing lab: Geoffrey Chang. Depositing organization: University of California, San Diego (UCSD).
Backbone
  Vector backbone: pPICZc
  Backbone size w/o insert (bp): 3329
  Vector type: Yeast Expression
Growth in bacteria
  Bacterial resistance: Bleocin (Zeocin), 50 μg/mL
  Growth temperature: 37°C
  Growth strain: DH5alpha
  Copy number: High Copy
Gene/Insert
  Gene/Insert name: AtPQL uPIC
  Species: A. thaliana (mustard weed)
  Promoter: AOX
  Cloning method: Unknown
  Sequencing primers: 5′ GACTGGTTCCAATTGACAAGC; 3′ GCAAATGGCATTCTGACATCC
Terms and licenses: Academic/Nonprofit Terms; Industry Terms: Not Available to Industry
Depositor comments: insert amino acid sequence: MIRDDLSLSLGIISVISWSVAEIPQIMTNYNQKSIEGVSITFLTTWMLGDIFNVVGCLMEPASLPVQFYTAVLYTLATLVLYVQSIYYGHIYPRLMKNRRNHQMVDVEEPLLREEAKRPSTKSLLCVVSVFLFLGSFNVLSGSRSMDLRGKDRVFVVGGAGARKLLEVSSGNLGENNNIGMWLGWAMAAIYMGGRLPQICMNVRRGNVEGLNPLMFFFAFIGNVTYVASILVNSVEWSKIEPNLPWLVDSGGCAVLDFLILLQFFYFHCRKVEADSVKKKHETGEEAVENLYQSHHHHHH
How to cite: AtPQL uPIC was a gift from Geoffrey Chang (Addgene plasmid # 117896 ; http://n2t.net/addgene:117896 ; RRID:Addgene_117896)
