[The description below was written by a language model from this plasmid's Addgene catalogue record and pLannotate feature annotations shown in this document.]
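Description:
AtPQL uPIC is a yeast expression plasmid built on the pPICZc backbone for methanol-inducible production of an Arabidopsis thaliana protein in Pichia pastoris (Komagataella phaffii). The sequenced record is about 4.1 kb. It replicates in E. coli from a high-copy ColE1/pUC-type origin. No yeast replication origin is annotated, which fits the pPICZ family's usual use as integrating vectors. Selection in both hosts relies on a single Sh ble (BleoR) gene conferring Zeocin resistance. This gene sits behind tandem promoters, the S. cerevisiae TEF1 promoter for expression in yeast and the synthetic EM7 promoter for expression in bacteria, and is followed by the CYC1 terminator.

The expression cassette places the insert between the AOX1 promoter, which is strongly induced by methanol, and the AOX1 transcription terminator. The feature table does not annotate the insert itself, but the unannotated interval between the promoter and the terminator region corresponds to its position. The catalogue names the insert only as AtPQL from A. thaliana and gives no further description of the protein or its function. The depositor's protein sequence ends in a hexahistidine run preceded by a motif resembling a TEV protease site. This agrees with the short fragment at the 3' end of the coding region that the annotation tool matched to a TEV/6xHis composite tag, and such an arrangement would allow metal-affinity purification, possibly with tag removal. A small AOX1 coding fragment flagged just upstream of the terminator is probably residual AOX1 3' sequence rather than part of the expressed product. The stated purpose is protein expression, and the cloning method is not recorded.
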