Features (pLannotate 1.2.2; 9 found; start..end, strand, type, name):
      2..940     +  promoter       AOX1 promoter: Pichia pastoris AOX1; inducible promoter, regulated by methanol
   1874..1891    +  CDS            capTEV™ (fragment): composite tag for in vivo biotinylation, TEV protease cleavage, and 6xHis tagging
   1902..1967    +  CDS            AOX1 (fragment): ALOX1_KOMPC - Experimental evidence at protein level: Swiss-Prot protein existence level 1. Major isoform of alcohol oxidase, which catalyzes the oxidation of methanol to formaldehyde and hydrogen peroxide, the first step in the methanol utilization pathway of methylotrophic yeasts. From Komagataella phaffii (strain ATCC 76273 / CBS 7435 / CECT 11047 / NRRL Y-11430 / Wegner 21-1) (Yeast) (Pichia pastoris).
   1971..2217    +  terminator     AOX1 terminator: Pichia pastoris AOX1; transcription terminator for AOX1
   2238..2645    +  promoter       TEF1 promoter: S. cerevisiae TEF1; promoter for EF-1α
   2652..2699    +  promoter       EM7 promoter: synthetic bacterial promoter&nbsp
   2718..3092    +  CDS            BleoR: antibiotic-binding protein; Sh ble from Streptoalloteichus hindustanus; confers resistance to bleomycin, phleomycin, and Zeocin™
   3158..3405    +  terminator     CYC1 terminator: S. cerevisiae CYC1; transcription terminator for CYC1
   3480..4068    -  rep_origin     ori: high-copy-number ColE1/pMB1/pBR322/pUC origin of replication
>Addgene plasmid #117896 | AtPQL uPIC | addgene full sequence | sequence record 230230 | Addgene NGS Result
AGATCTAACATCCAAAGACGAAAGGTTGAATGAAACCTTTTTGCCATCCGACATCCACAGGTCCATTCTC
ACACATAAGTGCCAAACGCAACAGGAGGGGATACACTAGCAGCAGACCGTTGCAAACGCAGGACCTCCAC
TCCTCTTCTCCTCAACACCCACTTTTGCCATCGAAAAACCAGCCCAGTTATTGGGCTTGATTGGAGCTCG
CTCATTCCAATTCCTTCTATTAGGCTACTAACACCATGACTTTATTAGCCTGTCTATCCTGGCCCCCCTG
GCGAGGTTCATGTTTGTTTATTTCCGAATGCAACAAGCTCCGCATTACACCCGAACATCACTCCAGATGA
GGGCTTTCTGAGTGTGGGGTCAAATAGTTTCATGTTCCCCAAATGGCCCAAAACTGACAGTTTAAACGCT
GTCTTGGAACCTAATATGACAAAAGCGTGATCTCATCCAAGATGAACTAAGTTTGGTTCGTTGAAATGCT
AACGGCCAGTTGGTCAAAAAGAAACTTCCAAAAGTCGGCATACCGTTTGTCTTGTTTGGTATTGATTGAC
GAATGCTCAAAAATAATCTCATTAATGCTTAGCGCAGTCTCTCTATCGCTTCTGAACCCCGGTGCACCTG
TGCCGAAACGCAAATGGGGAAACACCCGCTTTTTGGATGATTATGCATTGTCTCCACATTGTATGCTTCC
AAGATTCTGGTGGGAATACTGCTGATAGCCTAACGTTCATGATCAAAATTTAACTGTTCTAACCCCTACT
TGACAGCAATATATAAACAGAAGGAAGCTGCCCTGTCTTAAACCTTTTTTTTTATCATCATTATTAGCTT
ACTTTCATAATTGCGACTGGTTCCAATTGACAAGCTTTTGATTTTAACGACTTTTAACGACAACTTGAGA
AGATCAAAAAACAACTAATTATTCGAAACGAGGAATTCGCTGAGGCTTAATATGATTCGAGATGATTTGT
CACTATCTCTTGGTATCATCAGTGTTATCAGTTGGAGTGTTGCCGAGATACCGCAGATTATGACTAACTA
CAATCAAAAGTCCATTGAAGGAGTCTCTATAACCTTCTTAACAACATGGATGCTTGGTGATATCTTTAAT
GTTGTTGGCTGCTTGATGGAACCAGCTAGTCTTCCAGTTCAATTCTACACGGCAGTGTTGTATACTCTGG
CTACACTTGTTCTCTATGTTCAATCTATATACTACGGGCATATTTACCCGCGGTTGATGAAAAACCGAAG
GAATCATCAGATGGTTGATGTAGAAGAGCCTTTGCTTCGTGAAGAAGCTAAGCGTCCTTCTACCAAATCG
TTGCTATGTGTGGTCTCGGTGTTCTTGTTTCTTGGATCATTCAACGTATTGAGTGGTTCAAGAAGTATGG
ATTTGAGAGGGAAAGATAGAGTGTTTGTAGTTGGAGGAGCAGGAGCAAGAAAGCTTTTGGAGGTCTCTAG
CGGTAACTTAGGAGAAAACAACAATATTGGAATGTGGTTGGGTTGGGCAATGGCGGCGATTTACATGGGT
GGAAGGCTTCCTCAAATATGTATGAATGTAAGGAGAGGAAATGTTGAGGGATTGAATCCATTAATGTTCT
TCTTTGCATTCATTGGCAATGTGACTTATGTTGCAAGCATACTAGTGAACAGCGTCGAATGGTCGAAAAT
CGAACCGAATCTACCATGGCTAGTTGATTCAGGAGGATGTGCTGTTCTTGATTTTCTTATTCTGCTTCAG
TTTTTCTACTTTCACTGTCGCAAAGTCGAGGCAGATTCCGTCAAGAAGAAGCATGAAACCGGTGAAGAAG
CTGTCGCATTAAACCTCAGCAGCGGCGAGAACCTGTACTTCCAATCTGTCGACCATCATCATCATCATCA
TTGAGTTTGTAGCCTTAGACATGACTGTTCCTCAGTTCAAGTTGGGCACTTACGAGAAGACCGGTCTTGC
TAGATTCTAATCAAGAGGATGTCAGAATGCCATTTGCCTGAGAGATGCAGGCTTCATTTTTGATACTTTT
TTATTTGTAACCTATATAGTATAGGATTTTTTTTGTCATTTTGTTTCTTCTCGTACGAGCTTGCTCCTGA
TCAGCCTATCTCGCAGCTGATGAATATCTTGTGGTAGGGGTTTGGGAAAATCATTCGAGTTTGATGTTTT
TCTTGGTATTTCCCACTCCTCTTCAGAGTACAGAAGATTAAGTGAGACCTTCGTTTGTGCGGATCCCCCA
CACACCATAGCTTCAAAATGTTTCTACTCCTTTTTTACTCTTCCAGATTTTCTCGGACTCCGCGCATCGC
CGTACCACTTCAAAACACCCAAGCACAGCATACTAAATTTCCCCTCTTTCTTCCTCTAGGGTGTCGTTAA
TTACCCGTACTAAAGGTTTGGAAAAGAAAAAAGAGACCGCCTCGTTTCTTTTTCTTCGTCGAAAAAGGCA
ATAAAAATTTTTATCACGTTTCTTTTTCTTGAAAATTTTTTTTTTTGATTTTTTTCTCTTTCGATGACCT
CCCATTGATATTTAAGTTAATAAACGGTCTTCAATTTCTCAAGTTTCAGTTTCATTTTTCTTGTTCTATT
ACAACTTTTTTTACTTCTTGCTCATTAGAAAGAAAGCATAGCAATCTAATCTAAGGGCGGTGTTGACAAT
TAATCATCGGCATAGTATATCGGCATAGTATAATACGACAAGGTGAGGAACTAAACCATGGCCAAGTTGA
CCAGTGCCGTTCCGGTGCTCACCGCGCGCGACGTCGCCGGAGCGGTCGAGTTCTGGACCGACCGGCTCGG
GTTCTCCCGGGACTTCGTGGAGGACGACTTCGCCGGTGTGGTCCGGGACGACGTGACCCTGTTCATCAGC
GCGGTCCAGGACCAGGTGGTGCCGGACAACACCCTGGCCTGGGTGTGGGTGCGCGGCCTGGACGAGCTGT
ACGCCGAGTGGTCGGAGGTCGTGTCCACGAACTTCCGGGACGCCTCCGGGCCGGCCATGACCGAGATCGG
CGAGCAGCCGTGGGGGCGGGAGTTCGCCCTGCGCGACCCGGCCGGCAACTGCGTGCACTTCGTGGCCGAG
GAGCAGGACTGACACGTCCGACGCGGCCCGACGGGTCCGAGGCCTCGGAGATCCGTCCCCCTTTTCCTTT
GTCGATATCATGTAATTAGTTATGTCACGCTTACATTCACGCCCTCCCCCCACATCCGCTCTAACCGAAA
AGGAAGGAGTTAGACAACCTGAAGTCTAGGTCCCTATTTATTTTTTTATAGTTATGTTAGTATTAAGAAC
GTTATTTATATTTCAAATTTTTCTTTTTTTTCTGTACAGACGCGTGTACGCATGTAACATTATACTGAAA
ACCTTGCTTGAGAAGGTTTTGGGACGCTCGAAGGCTTTAATTTGCAAGCTGGAGACCAACATGTGAGCAA
AAGGCCAGCAAAAGGCCAGGAACCGTAAAAAGGCCGCGTTGCTGGCGTTTTTCCATAGGCTCCGCCCCCC
TGACGAGCATCACAAAAATCGACGCTCAAGTCAGAGGTGGCGAAACCCGACAGGACTATAAAGATACCAG
GCGTTTCCCCCTGGAAGCTCCCTCGTGCGCTCTCCTGTTCCGACCCTGCCGCTTACCGGATACCTGTCCG
CCTTTCTCCCTTCGGGAAGCGTGGCGCTTTCTCATAGCTCACGCTGTAGGTATCTCAGTTCGGTGTAGGT
CGTTCGCTCCAAGCTGGGCTGTGTGCACGAACCCCCCGTTCAGCCCGACCGCTGCGCCTTATCCGGTAAC
TATCGTCTTGAGTCCAACCCGGTAAGACACGACTTATCGCCACTGGCAGCAGCCACTGGTAACAGGATTA
GCAGAGCGAGGTATGTAGGCGGTGCTACAGAGTTCTTGAAGTGGTGGCCTAACTACGGCTACACTAGAAG
AACAGTATTTGGTATCTGCGCTCTGCTGAAGCCAGTTACCTTCGGAAAAAGAGTTGGTAGCTCTTGATCC
GGCAAACAAACCACCGCTGGTAGCGGTGGTTTTTTTGTTTGCAAGCAGCAGATTACGCGCAGAAAAAAAG
GATCTCAAGAAGATCCTTTGATCTTTTCTACGGGGTCTGACGCTCAGTGGAACGAAAACTCACGTTAAGG
GATTTTGGTCATGAGATC
